>Addgene plasmid #182231 | pTRIP TRE-BI GFP10-RHOB/RBD-GFP11 | depositor full sequence | sequence record 352572 | pTRIP TRE-BI GFP10-RHOB/RBD-GFP11 sequence 10798 bps
ACAATTGCATTCATTTTATGTTTCAGGTTCAGGGGGAGGTGTGGGAGGTTTTTTAAAGCAAGTAAAACCT
CTACAAATGTGGTATGGCTGATTATGATCCTCTAGATTAGGAGGCGTCGGTGATGCCGGCGGCGGTCACG
TACTCCAGCAGCACCATGTGGTCGCGCTTCTCTCCGGAGGACCCACCACCTCCAGAGCCACCGCCACCAT
CGATGCCTGTCTTCTCCAGCACCTGGGCCTCCTTTCGCCGCTGCAGCTCACCCATGTAGCTGAGAATACG
GCTGTTGCACACCAGCAGGCTCTTGGTGGCTTCCAGAGCCTGCTCTCGCTGGGAGCAGGCTGCCAGCAGC
TTGCAGGCCCCATCCCTCATCCGGATCTCATGATCTAGTTTCCTCTGCAGCTCTGTGTCCTCCAGGCTGA
GTGCCATCTGCCGGATGTAGAGCATATTGAGGTCCTCCAGGATCATGGTGGCCATATGACCGGTGAATTC
TCCAGGCGATCTGACGGTTCACTAAACGAGCTCTGCTTATATAGGCCTCCCACCGTACACGCCACCTCGA
CATAACGCGTTCACTCGAGTTTACTCCCTATCAGTGATAGAGAACGTATGTCGAGTTTACTCCCTATCAG
TGATAGAGAACGATGTCGAGTTTACTCCCTATCAGTGATAGAGAACGTATGTCGAGTTTACTCCCTATCA
GTGATAGAGAACGTATGTCGAGTTTACTCCCTATCAGTGATAGAGAACGTATGTCGAGTTTATCCCTATC
AGTGATAGAGAACGTATGTCGAGTTTACTCCCTATCAGTGATAGAGAACGTATGTCGAGGTAGGCGTGTA
CGGTGGGAGGCCTATATAAGCAGAGCTCGTTTAGTGAACCGTCAGATCGCCTGGACCGCGGCACCATGGG
CGACCTGCCCGACGACCACTACCTGTCCACCCAGACCATCCTGAGCAAGGACCTGAACATCGATGGTGGC
GGTGGCTCTGGAGGTGGTGGGTCCTCCGGAGCGGCCATCCGCAAGAAGCTGGTGGTGGTGGGCGACGGCG
CGTGTGGCAAGACGTGCCTGCTGATCGTGTTCAGTAAGGACGAGTTCCCCGAGGTGTACGTGCCCACCGT
CTTCGAGAACTATGTGGCCGACATTGAGGTGGACGGCAAGCAGGTGGAGCTGGCGCTGTGGGACACGGCG
GGCCAGGAGGACTACGACCGCCTGCGGCCGCTCTCCTACCCGGACACCGACGTCATTCTCATGTGCTTCT
CGGTGGACAGCCCGGACTCGCTGGAGAACATCCCCGAGAAGTGGGTCCCCGAGGTGAAGCACTTCTGTCC
CAATGTGCCCATCATCCTGGTGGCCAACAAAAAAGACCTGCGCAGCGACGAGCATGTCCGCACAGAGCTG
GCCCGCATGAAGCAGGAACCCGTGCGCACGGATGACGGCCGCGCCATGGCCGTGCGCATCCAAGCCTACG
ACTACCTCGAGTGCTCTGCCAAGACCAAGGAAGGCGTGCGCGAGGTCTTCGAGACGGCCACGCGCGCCGC
GCTGCAGAAGCGCTACGGCTCCCAGAACGGCTGCATCAACTGCTGCAAGGTGCTATAATCTANAGCTAGC
ATCGANNGGNNCGGATCCAGCGGCCGCTCGAGACCTAGAAAAACATGGAGCAATCACAAGTAGCAATACA
GCAGCTACCAATGCTGATTGTGCCTGGCTAGAAGCACAAGAGGAGGAGGAGGTGGGTTTTCCAGTCACAC
CTCAGGTACCTTTAAGACCAATGACTTACAAGGCAGCTGTAGATCTTAGCCACTTTTTAAAAGAAAAGGG
GGGACTGGAAGGGCTAATTCACTCCCAACGAAGACAAAATCGTCGAGAGATGCTGCATATAAGCAGCTGC
TTTTTGCTTGTACTGGGTCTCTCTGGTTAGACCAGATCTGAGCCTGGGAGCTCTCTGGCTAACTAGGGAA
CCCACTGCTTAAGCCTCAATAAAGCTTGCCTTGAGTGCTTCAAGTAGTGTGTGCCCGTCTGTTGTGTGAC
TCTGGTAACTAGAGATCCCTCAGACCCTTTTAGTCAGTGTGGAAAATCTCTAGCAGTAGTAGTTCATGTC
ATCTTATTATTCAGTATTTATAACTTGCAAAGAAATGAATATCAGAGAGTGAGAGGCCTTGACATTATAA
TAGATTTAGCAGGAATTGAACTAGGAGTGGAGCACACAGGCAAAGCTGCAGAAGTACTTGGAAGAAGCCA
CCAGAGATACTCACGATTCTGCACATACCTGGCTAATCCCAGATCCTAAGGATTACATTAAGTTTACTAA
CATTTATATAATGATTTATAGTTTAAAGTATAAACTTATCTAATTTACTATTCTGACAGATATTAATTAA
TCCTCAAATATCATAAGAGATGATTACTATTATCCCCATTTAACACAAGAGGAAACTGAGAGGGAAAGAT
GTTGAAGTAATTTTCCCACAATTACAGCATCCGTTAGTTACGACTCTATGATCTTCTGACACAAATTCCA
TTTACTCCTCACCCTATGACTCAGTCGAATATATCAAAGTTATGGACATTATGCTAAGTAACAAATTACC
CTTTTATATAGTAAATACTGAGTAGATTGAGAGAAGAAATTGTTTGCAAACCTGAATAGCTTCAAGAAGA
AGAGAAGTGAGGATAAGAATAACAGTTGTCATTTAACAAGTTTTAACAAGTAACTTGGTTAGAAAGGGAT
TCAAATGCATAAAGCAAGGGATAAATTTTTCTGGCAACAAGACTATACAATATAACCTTAAATATGACTT
CAAATAATTGTTGGAACTTGATAAAACTAATTAAATATTATTGAAGATTATCAATATTATAAATGTAATT
TACTTTTAAAAAGGGAACATAGAAATGTGTATCATTAGAGTAGAAAACAATCCTTATTATCACAATTTGT
CAAAACAAGTTTGTTATTAACACAAGTAGAATACTGCATTCAATTAAGTTGACTGCAGATTTTGTGTTTT
GTTAAAATTAGAAAGAGATAACAACAATTTGAATTATTGAAAGTAACATGTAAATAGTTCTACATACGTT
CTTTTGACATCTTGTTCAATCATTGATCGAAGTTCTTTATCTTGGAAGAATTTGTTCCAAAGACTCTGAA
ATAAGGAAAACAATCTATTATATAGTCTCACACCTTTGTTTTACTTTTAGTGATTTCAATTTAATAATGT
AAATGGTTAAAATTTATTCTTCTCTGAGATCATTTCACATTGCAGATAGAAAACCTGAGACTGGGGTAAT
TTTTATTAAAATCTAATTTAATCTCAGAAACACATCTTTATTCTAACATCAATTTTTCCAGTTTGATATT
ATCATATAAAGTCAGCCTTCCTCATCTGCAGGTTCCACAACAAAAATCCAACCAACTGTGGATCAAAAAT
ATTGGGAAAAAATTAAAAATAGCAATACAACAATAAAAAAATACAAATCAGAAAAACAGCACAGTATAAC
AACTTTATTTAGCATTTACAATCTATTAGGTATTATAAGTAATCTAGCCAGATCCTCTACGCCGGACGCA
TCGTGGCCGGCATCACCGGCGCCACAGGTGCGGTTGCTGGCGCCTATATCGCCGACATCACCGATGGGGA
AGATCGGGCTCGCCACTTCGGGCTCATGAGCGCTTGTTTCGGCGTGGGTATGGTGGCAGGCCCCGTGGCC
GGGGGACTGTTGGGCGCCATCTCCTTGCATGCACCATTCCTTGCGGCGGCGGTGCTCAACGGCCTCAACC
TACTACTGGGCTGCTTCCTAATGCAGGAGTCGCATAAGGGAGAGCGTCGAATGGTGCACTCTCAGTACAA
TCTGCTCTGATGCCGCATAGTTAAGCCAGCCCCGACACCCGCCAACACCCGCTGACGCGCCCTGACGGGC
TTGTCTGCTCCCGGCATCCGCTTACAGACAAGCTGTGACCGTCTCCGGGAGCTGCATGTGTCAGAGGTTT
TCACCGTCATCACCGAAACGCGCGAGACGAAAGGGCCTCGTGATACGCCTATTTTTATAGGTTAATGTCA
TGATAATAATGGTTTCTTAGACGTCAGGTGGCACTTTTCGGGGAAATGTGCGCGGAACCCCTATTTGTTT
ATTTTTCTAAATACATTCAAATATGTATCCGCTCATGAGACAATAACCCTGATAAATGCTTCAATAATAT
TGAAAAAGGAAGAGTATGAGTATTCAACATTTCCGTGTCGCCCTTATTCCCTTTTTTGCGGCATTTTGCC
TTCCTGTTTTTGCTCACCCAGAAACGCTGGTGAAAGTAAAAGATGCTGAAGATCAGTTGGGTGCACGAGT
GGGTTACATCGAACTGGATCTCAACAGCGGTAAGATCCTTGAGAGTTTTCGCCCCGAAGAACGTTTTCCA
ATGATGAGCACTTTTAAAGTTCTGCTATGTGGCGCGGTATTATCCCGTATTGACGCCGGGCAAGAGCAAC
TCGGTCGCCGCATACACTATTCTCAGAATGACTTGGTTGAGTACTCACCAGTCACAGAAAAGCATCTTAC
GGATGGCATGACAGTAAGAGAATTATGCAGTGCTGCCATAACCATGAGTGATAACACTGCGGCCAACTTA
CTTCTGACAACGATCGGAGGACCGAAGGAGCTAACCGCTTTTTTGCACAACATGGGGGATCATGTAACTC
GCCTTGATCGTTGGGAACCGGAGCTGAATGAAGCCATACCAAACGACGAGCGTGACACCACGATGCCTGT
AGCAATGGCAACAACGTTGCGCAAACTATTAACTGGCGAACTACTTACTCTAGCTTCCCGGCAACAATTA
ATAGACTGGATGGAGGCGGATAAAGTTGCAGGACCACTTCTGCGCTCGGCCCTTCCGGCTGGCTGGTTTA
TTGCTGATAAATCTGGAGCCGGTGAGCGTGGGTCTCGCGGTATCATTGCAGCACTGGGGCCAGATGGTAA
GCCCTCCCGTATCGTAGTTATCTACACGACGGGGAGTCAGGCAACTATGGATGAACGAAATAGACAGATC
GCTGAGATAGGTGCCTCACTGATTAAGCATTGGTAACTGTCAGACCAAGTTTACTCATATATACTTTAGA
TTGATTTAAAACTTCATTTTTAATTTAAAAGGATCTAGGTGAAGATCCTTTTTGATAATCTCATGACCAA
AATCCCTTAACGTGAGTTTTCGTTCCACTGAGCGTCAGACCCCGTAGAAAAGATCAAAGGATCTTCTTGA
GATCCTTTTTTTCTGCGCGTAATCTGCTGCTTGCAAACAAAAAAACCACCGCTACCAGCGGTGGTTTGTT
TGCCGGATCAAGAGCTACCAACTCTTTTTCCGAAGGTAACTGGCTTCAGCAGAGCGCAGATACCAAATAC
TGTTCTTCTAGTGTAGCCGTAGTTAGGCCACCACTTCAAGAACTCTGTAGCACCGCCTACATACCTCGCT
CTGCTAATCCTGTTACCAGTGGCTGCTGCCAGTGGCGATAAGTCGTGTCTTACCGGGTTGGACTCAAGAC
GATAGTTACCGGATAAGGCGCAGCGGTCGGGCTGAACGGGGGGTTCGTGCACACAGCCCAGCTTGGAGCG
AACGACCTACACCGAACTGAGATACCTACAGCGTGAGCTATGAGAAAGCGCCACGCTTCCCGAAGGGAGA
AAGGCGGACAGGTATCCGGTAAGCGGCAGGGTCGGAACAGGAGAGCGCACGAGGGAGCTTCCAGGGGGAA
ACGCCTGGTATCTTTATAGTCCTGTCGGGTTTCGCCACCTCTGACTTGAGCGTCGATTTTTGTGATGCTC
GTCAGGGGGGCGGAGCCTATGGAAAAACGCCAGCAACGCGGCCTTTTTACGGTTCCTGGCCTTTTGCTGG
CCTTTTGCTCACATGTTCTTTCCTGCGTTATCCCCTGATTCTGTGGATAACCGTATTACCGCCTTTGAGT
GAGCTGATACCGCTCGCCGCAGCCGAACGACCGAGCGCAGCGAGTCAGTGAGCGAGGAAGCGGAAGAGCG
CCCAATACGCAAACCGCCTCTCCCCGCGCGTTGGCCGATTCATTAATGCAGCTGTGGAATGTGTGTCAGT
TAGGGTGTGGAAAGTCCCCAGGCTCCCCAGCAGGCAGAAGTATGCAAAGCATGCATCTCAATTAGTCAGC
AACCAGGTGTGGAAAGTCCCCAGGCTCCCCAGCAGGCAGAAGTATGCAAAGCATGCATCTCAATTAGTCA
GCAACCATAGTCCCGCCCCTAACTCCGCCCATCCCGCCCCTAACTCCGCCCAGTTCCGCCCATTCTCCGC
CCCATGGCTGACTAATTTTTTTTATTTATGCAGAGGCCGAGGCCGCCTCGGCCTCTGAGCTATTCCAGAA
GTAGTGAGGAGGCTTTTTTGGAGGCCTAGGCTTTTGCAAAAAGCTTGGACACAAGACAGGCTTGCGAGAT
ATGTTTGAGAATACCACTTTATCCCGCGTCAGGGAGAGGCAGTGCGTAAAAAGACGCGGACTCATGTGAA
ATACTGGTTTTTAGTGCGCCAGATCTCTATAATCTCGCGCAACCTATTTTCCCCTCGAACACTTTTTAAG
CCGTAGATAAACAGGCTGGGACACTTCACATGAGCGAAAAATACATCGTCACCTGGGACATGTTGCAGAT
CCATGCACGTAAACTCGCAAGCCGACTGATGCCTTCTGAACAATGGAAAGGCATTATTGCCGTAAGCCGT
GGCGGTCTGTACCGGGTGCGTTACTGGCGCGTGAACTGGGTATTCGTCATGTCGATACCGTTTGTATTTC
CAGCTACGATCACGACAACCAGCGCGAGCTTAAAGTGCTGAAACGCGCAGAAGGCGATGGCGAAGGCTTC
ATCGTTATTGATGACCTGGTGGATACCGGTGGTACTGCGGTTGCGATTCGTGAAATGTATCCAAAAGCGC
ACTTTGTCACCATCTTCGCAAAACCGGCTGGTCGTCCGCTGGTTGATGACTATGTTGTTGATATCCCGCA
AGATACCTGGATTGAACAGCCGTGGGATATGGGCGTCGTATTCGTCCCGCCAATCTCCGGTCGCTAATCT
TTTCAACGCCTGGCACTGCCGGGCGTTGTTCTTTTTAACTTCAGGCGGGTTACAATAGTTTCCAGTAAGT
ATTCTGGAGGCTGCATCCATGACACAGGCAAACCTGAGCGAAACCCTGTTCAAACCCCGCTTTAAACATC
CTGAAACCTCGACGCTAGTCCGCCGCTTTAATCACGGCGCACAACCGCCTGTGCAGTCGGCCCTTGATGG
TAAAACCATCCCTCACTGGTATCGCATGATTAACCGTCTGATGTGGATCTGGCGCGGCATTGACCCACGC
GAAATCCTCGACGTCCAGGCACGTATTGTGATGAGCGATGCCGAACGTACCGACGATGATTTATACGATA
CGGTGATTGGCTACCGTGGCGGCAACTGGATTTATGAGTGGGCCCCGGATCTTTGTGAAGGAACCTTACT
TCTGTGGTGTGACATAATTGGACAAACTACCTACAGAGATTTAAAGCTCTAAGGTAAATATAAAATTTTT
AAGTGTATAATGTGTTAAACTACTGATTCTAATTGTTTGTGTATTTTAGATTCCAACCTATGGAACTGAT
GAATGGGAGCAGTGGTGGAATGCCTTTAATGAGGAAAACCTGTTTTGCTCAGAAGAAATGCCATCTAGTG
ATGATGAGGCTACTGCTGACTCTCAACATTCTACTCCTCCAAAAAAGAAGAGAAAGGTAGAAGACCCCAA
GGACTTTCCTTCAGAATTGCTAAGTTTTTTGAGTCATGCTGTGTTTAGTAATAGAACTCTTGCTTGCTTT
GCTATTTACACCACAAAGGAAAAAGCTGCACTGCTATACAAGAAAATTATGGAAAAATATTCTGTAACCT
TTATAAGTAGGCATAACAGTTATAATCATAACATACTGTTTTTTCTTACTCCACACAGGCATAGAGTGTC
TGCTATTAATAACTATGCTCAAAAATTGTGTACCTTTAGCTTTTTAATTTGTAAAGGGGTTAATAAGGAA
TATTTGATGTATAGTGCCTTGACTAGAGATCATAATCAGCCATACCACATTTGTAGAGGTTTTACTTGCT
TTAAAAAACCTCCCACACCTCCCCCTGAACCTGAAACATAAAATGAATGCAATTGTTGTTGTTAACTTGT
TTATTGCAGCTTATAATGGTTACAAATAAAGCAATAGCATCACAAATTTCACAAATAAAGCATTTTTTTC
ACTGCATTCTAGTTGTGGTTTGTCCAAACTCATCAATGTATCTTATCATGTCTGGATCAACTGGATAACT
CAAGCTAACCAAAATCATCCCAAACTTCCCACCCCATACCCTATTACCACTGCCAATTACCTGTGGTTTC
ATTTACTCTAAACCTGTGATTCCTCTGAATTATTTTCATTTTAAAGAAATTGTATTTGTTAAATATGTAC
TACAAACTTAGTAGTTGGAAGGGCTAATTCACTCCCAAAGAAGACAAGATATCCTTGATCTGTGGATCTA
CCACACACAAGGCTACTTCCCTGATTAGCAGAACTACACACCAGGGCCAGGGGTCAGATATCCACTGACC
TTTGGATGGTGCTACAAGCTAGTACCAGTTGAGCCAGATAAGGTAGAAGAGGCCAATAAAGGAGAGAACA
CCAGCTTGTTACACCCTGTGAGCCTGCATGGGATGGATGACCCGGAGAGAGAAGTGTTAGAGTGGAGGTT
TGACAGCCGCCTAGCATTTCATCACGTGGCCCGAGAGCTGCATCCGGAGTACTTCAAGAACTGCTGATAT
CGAGCTTGCTACAAGGGACTTTCCGCTGGGGACTTTCCAGGGAGGCGTGGCCTGGGCGGGACTGGGGAGT
GGCGAGCCCTCAGATCCTGCATATAAGCAGCTGCTTTTTGCCTGTACTGGGTCTCTCTGGTTAGACCAGA
TCTGAGCCTGGGAGCTCTCTGGCTAACTAGGGAACCCACTGCTTAAGCCTCAATAAAGCTTGCCTTGAGT
GCTTCAAGTAGTGTGTGCCCGTCTGTTGTGTGACTCTGGTAACTAGAGATCCCTCAGACCCTTTTAGTCA
GTGTGGAAAATCTCTAGCAGTGGCGCCCGAACAGGGACTTGAAAGCGAAAGGGAAACCAGAGGAGCTCTC
TCGACGCAGGACTCGGCTTGCTGAAGCGCGCACGGCAAGAGGCGAGGGGCGGCGACTGGTGAGTACGCCA
AAAATTTTGACTAGCGGAGGCTAGAAGGAGAGAGATGGGTGCGAGAGCGTCAGTATTAAGCGGGGGAGAA
TTAGATCGCGATGGGAAAAAATTCGGTTAAGGCCAGGGGGAAAGAAAAAATATAAATTAAAACATATAGT
ATGGGCAAGCAGGGAGCTAGAACGATTCGCAGTTAATCCTGGCCTGTTAGAAACATCAGAAGGCTGTAGA
CAAATACTGGGACAGCTACAACCATCCCTTCAGACAGGATCAGAAGAACTTAGATCATTATATAATACAG
TAGCAACCCTCTATTGTGTGCATCAAAGGATAGAGATAAAAGACACCAAGGAAGCTTTAGACAAGATAGA
GGAAGAGCAAAACAAAAGTAAGACCACCGCACAGCAAGCGGCCGCTGATCTTCAGACCTGGAGGAGGAGA
TATGAGGGACAATTGGAGAAGTGAATTATATAAATATAAAGTAGTAAAAATTGAACCATTAGGAGTAGCA
CCCACCAAGGCAAAGAGAAGAGTGGTGCAGAGAGAAAAAAGAGCAGTGGGAATAGGAGCTTTGTTCCTTG
GGTTCTTGGGAGCAGCAGGAAGCACTATGGGCGCAGCGTCAATGACGCTGACGGTACAGGCCAGACAATT
ATTGTCTGGTATAGTGCAGCAGCAGAACAATTTGCTGAGGGCTATTGAGGCGCAACAGCATCTGTTGCAA
CTCACAGTCTGGGGCATCAAGCAGCTCCAGGCAAGAATCCTGGCTGTGGAAAGATACCTAAAGGATCAAC
AGCTCCTGGGGATTTGGGGTTGCTCTGGAAAACTCATTTGCACCACTGCTGTGCCTTGGAATGCTAGTTG
GAGTAATAAATCTCTGGAACAGATTTGGAATCACACGACCTGGATGGAGTGGGACAGAGAAATTAACAAT
TACACAAGCTTAATACACTCCTTAATTGAAGAATCGCAAAACCAGCAAGAAAAGAATGAACAAGAATTAT
TGGAATTAGATAAATGGGCAAGTTTGTGGAATTGGTTTAACATAACAAATTGGCTGTGGTATATAAAATT
ATTCATAATGATAGTAGGAGGCTTGGTAGGTTTAAGAATAGTTTTTGCTGTACTTTCTATAGTGAATAGA
GTTAGGCAGGGATATTCACCATTATCGTTTCAGACCCACCTCCCAACCCCGAGGGGACCCGACAGGCCCG
AAGGAATAGAAGAAGAAGGTGGAGAGAGAGACAGAGACAGATCCATTCGATTAGTGAACGGATCTCGACG
GTATCGCCGAATTCACAAATGGCAGTATTCATCCACAATTTTAAAAGAAAAGGGGGGATTGGGGGGTACA
GTGCAGGGGAAAGAATAGTAGACATAATAGCAACAGACATACAAACTAAAGAATTACAAAAACAAATTAC
AAAAATTCAAAATTTTCGGGTTTATTACAGGGACAGCAGAGATCCACTTTGGCTGATACGCGTACGTCGG
CAGTGAAAAAAATGCTTTATTTGTGAAATTTGTGATGCTATTGCTTTATTTGTAACCATTATAAGCTGCA
ATAAACAAGTTAACAACA
Features (pLannotate 1.2.2; 35 found; start..end, strand, type, name):
     16..99      -  CDS            large T antigen (fragment): large T antigen from SV40 (simian virus 40)
    119..172     -  CDS            CyPet (fragment): cyan fluorescent protein optimized for FRET with YPet (Nguyen and Daugherty, 2005) mammalian codon-optimized
    215..463     -  CDS            Rtkn (fragment): RTKN_RAT - Experimental evidence at protein level: Swiss-Prot protein existence level 1. Mediates Rho signaling to activate NF-kappa-B and may confer increased resistance to apoptosis to cells in gastric tumorigenesis. May play a novel role in the organization of septin structures (By similarity). From Rattus norvegicus (Rat).
    519..553     -  promoter       minimal CMV promoter (fragment): human cytomegalovirus (CMV) immediate early promoter
    577..891     +  promoter       tight TRE promoter: Tet-responsive promoter PTight, consisting of seven tet operator sequences followed by the minimal CMV promoter
    915..968     +  CDS            Superfolder GFP (fragment): Superfolder GFP is a basic (constitutively fluorescent) green fluorescent protein published in 2005, derived from Aequorea victoria. It is reported to be a very rapidly-maturing weak dimer.
   1026..1595    +  CDS            RHOB: RHOB_HUMAN - Also known as ARH6, ARHB. Experimental evidence at protein level: Swiss-Prot protein existence level 1. Mediates apoptosis in neoplastically transformed cells after DNA damage. Not essential for development but affects cell adhesion and growth factor signaling in transformed cells. Plays a negative role in tumorigenesis as deletion causes tumor formation. Involved in intracellular protein trafficking of a number of proteins. Targets PKN1 to endosomes and is involved in trafficking of the EGF receptor from late endosomes to lysosomes. Also required for stability and nuclear traffic
   1624..1824    +  CDS            nef (fragment): NEF_HV1Z2 - Experimental evidence at protein level: Swiss-Prot protein existence level 1. Extracellular Nef protein targets CD4(+) T-lymphocytes for apoptosis by interacting with CXCR4 surface receptors. From Human immunodeficiency virus type 1 group M subtype D (isolate Z2/CDC-Z34) (HIV-1).
   1826..1857    +  LTR            3' LTR (ΔU3) (fragment): self-inactivating 3' long terminal repeat (LTR) from HIV-1
   1905..2085    +  LTR            5' LTR (truncated): truncated 5' long terminal repeat (LTR) from HIV-1
   3047..3145    -  CDS            TBC1D5 (fragment): TBCD5_HUMAN - Also known as KIAA0210. Experimental evidence at protein level: Swiss-Prot protein existence level 1. May act as a GTPase-activating protein (GAP) for Rab family protein(s). May act as a GAP for RAB7A. Can displace RAB7A and retromer CSC subcomplex from the endosomal membrane to the cytosol; at least retromer displacement seems to require its catalytic activity (PubMed:19531583, PubMed:20923837). Required for retrograde transport of cargo proteins from endosomes to the trans-Golgi network (TGN); the function seems to require its catalytic activity. Involved in regulation of autop
   3551..3830    +  CDS            TcR (fragment): tetracycline efflux protein; tet; confers resistance to tetracycline
   3831..3879    -  misc_feature   bom (fragment): basis of mobility region from pBR322
   3981..4016    -  CDS            rop (fragment): Rop protein, which maintains plasmids at low copy number; rop
   4111..4215    +  promoter       AmpR promoter: bla
   4216..5076    +  CDS            AmpR: β-lactamase; bla; confers resistance to ampicillin, carbenicillin, and related antibiotics
   5247..5835    +  rep_origin     ori: high-copy-number ColE1/pMB1/pBR322/pUC origin of replication
   6018..6074    +  CDS            lacI (fragment): lac repressor; lacI; The lac repressor binds to the lac operator to inhibit transcription in E. coli. This inhibition can be relieved by adding lactose or isopropyl-β-D-thiogalactopyranoside (IPTG).
   6081..6410    +  promoter       SV40 promoter: SV40 enhancer and early promoter
   6610..6729    +  CDS            gpt (fragment): XGPT_ECOLI - Also known as gpp, gxu. Experimental evidence at protein level: Swiss-Prot protein existence level 1. Purine salvage pathway enzyme that catalyzes the transfer of the ribosyl-5-phosphate group from 5-phospho-alpha-D-ribose 1- diphosphate (PRPP) to the N9 position of the 6-oxopurines guanine and xanthine to form the corresponding ribonucleotides GMP (guanosine 5'- monophosphate) and XMP (xanthosine 5'-monophosphate), with the release of PPi. To a lesser extent, also acts on hypoxanthine (PubMed:9100006, PubMed:3886014). Does not ribophosphorylate adenine (PubMed:3886014). From Esch
   6729..7064    +  CDS            gpt (fragment): XGPT_ECOLI - Also known as gpp, gxu. Experimental evidence at protein level: Swiss-Prot protein existence level 1. Purine salvage pathway enzyme that catalyzes the transfer of the ribosyl-5-phosphate group from 5-phospho-alpha-D-ribose 1- diphosphate (PRPP) to the N9 position of the 6-oxopurines guanine and xanthine to form the corresponding ribonucleotides GMP (guanosine 5'- monophosphate) and XMP (xanthosine 5'-monophosphate), with the release of PPi. To a lesser extent, also acts on hypoxanthine (PubMed:9100006, PubMed:3886014). Does not ribophosphorylate adenine (PubMed:3886014). From Esch
   7159..7464    +  CDS            frsA (fragment): FRSA_ECOLI - Also known as yafA. Experimental evidence at protein level: Swiss-Prot protein existence level 1. Catalyzes the hydrolysis of esters (PubMed:15808744). Displays esterase activity toward pNP-butyrate (PubMed:15808744). May stimulate mixed-acid fermentation by acting as a fermentation/respiration switch that down-regulates respiration and up- regulates fermentation rates (PubMed:15169777). From Escherichia coli (strain K12).
   7468..7542    +  CDS            small t antigen (fragment): SV40 (simian virus 40) small t antigen
   7544..7609    +  intron         small t intron: SV40 (simian virus 40) small t antigen intron
   7739..7759    +  CDS            SV40 NLS: nuclear localization signal of SV40 (simian virus 40) large T antigen
   8078..8161    +  CDS            large T antigen (fragment): large T antigen from SV40 (simian virus 40)
   8184..8318    +  polyA_signal   SV40 poly(A) signal: SV40 polyadenylation signal
   8485..8814    +  CDS            nef (fragment): NEF_HV1BR - Experimental evidence at protein level: Swiss-Prot protein existence level 1. Extracellular Nef protein targets CD4(+) T-lymphocytes for apoptosis by interacting with CXCR4 surface receptors (PubMed:14990729). From Human immunodeficiency virus type 1 group M subtype B (isolate BRU/LAI) (HIV-1).
   8862..9119    +  LTR            5' LTR (truncated): truncated 5' long terminal repeat (LTR) from HIV-1
   9166..9291    +  misc_feature   HIV-1 Ψ: packaging signal of human immunodeficiency virus type 1
   9275..9638    +  CDS            HIV-1 gag (fragment): gag protein from human immunodeficiency virus 1; gag
   9784..10017   +  misc_feature   RRE: The Rev response element (RRE) of HIV-1 allows for Rev-dependent mRNA export from the nucleus to the cytoplasm.
  10394..10494   +  CDS            Rev (fragment): human immunodeficiency virus 1 (HIV-1) Rev protein; rev; enhances nuclear export of unspliced and incompletely spliced viral mRNAs
  10539..10656   +  misc_feature   cPPT/CTS: central polypurine tract and central termination sequence of HIV-1
  10710..10791   -  polyA_signal   SV40 poly(A) signal: SV40 polyadenylation signal
