>Addgene plasmid #182231 | pTRIP TRE-BI GFP10-RHOB/RBD-GFP11 | addgene full sequence | sequence record 359620 | Addgene NGS Result
CGCCTACCTCGACATACGTTCTCTATCACTGATAGGGAGTAAACTCGACATACGTTCTCTATCACTGATA
GGGATAAACTCGACATACGTTCTCTATCACTGATAGGGAGTAAACTCGACATACGTTCTCTATCACTGAT
AGGGAGTAAACTCGACATACGTTCTCTATCACTGATAGGGAGTAAACTCGACATCGTTCTCTATCACTGA
TAGGGAGTAAACTCGACATACGTTCTCTATCACTGATAGGGAGTAAACTCGAGTGAACGCGTTATGTCGA
GGTGGCGTGTACGGTGGGAGGCCTATATAAGCAGAGCTCGTTTAGTGAACCGTCAGATCGCCTGGAGATT
TCGAGCTCGGTACCCGGGGATCCTCTAGTCAGCTGACGCGTTATGTCGAGGTGGCGTGTACGGTGGGAGG
CCTATATAAGCAGAGCTCGTTTAGTGAACCGTCAGATCGCCTGGAGAATTCACCGGTCATATGGCCACCA
TGATCCTGGAGGACCTCAATATGCTCTACATCCGGCAGATGGCACTCAGCCTGGAGGACACAGAGCTGCA
GAGGAAACTAGATCATGAGATCCGGATGAGGGATGGGGCCTGCAAGCTGCTGGCAGCCTGCTCCCAGCGA
GAGCAGGCTCTGGAAGCCACCAAGAGCCTGCTGGTGTGCAACAGCCGTATTCTCAGCTACATGGGTGAGC
TGCAGCGGCGAAAGGAGGCCCAGGTGCTGGAGAAGACAGGCATCGATGGTGGCGGTGGCTCTGGAGGTGG
TGGGTCCTCCGGAGAGAAGCGCGACCACATGGTGCTGCTGGAGTACGTGACCGCCGCCGGCATCACCGAC
GCCTCCTAATCTAGAGGATCATAATCAGCCATACCACATTTGTAGAGGTTTTACTTGCTTTAAAAAACCT
CCCACACCTCCCCCTGAACCTGAAACATAAAATGAATGCAATTGTTGTTGTTAACTTGTTTATTGCAGCT
TATAATGGTTACAAATAAAGCAATAGCATCACAAATTTCACAAATAAAGCATTTTTTTCACTGCCGACGT
ACGCGTATCAGCCAAAGTGGATCTCTGCTGTCCCTGTAATAAACCCGAAAATTTTGAATTTTTGTAATTT
GTTTTTGTAATTCTTTAGTTTGTATGTCTGTTGCTATTATGTCTACTATTCTTTCCCCTGCACTGTACCC
CCCAATCCCCCCTTTTCTTTTAAAATTGTGGATGAATACTGCCATTTGTGAATTCGGCGATACCGTCGAG
ATCCGTTCACTAATCGAATGGATCTGTCTCTGTCTCTCTCTCCACCTTCTTCTTCTATTCCTTCGGGCCT
GTCGGGTCCCCTCGGGGTTGGGAGGTGGGTCTGAAACGATAATGGTGAATATCCCTGCCTAACTCTATTC
ACTATAGAAAGTACAGCAAAAACTATTCTTAAACCTACCAAGCCTCCTACTATCATTATGAATAATTTTA
TATACCACAGCCAATTTGTTATGTTAAACCAATTCCACAAACTTGCCCATTTATCTAATTCCAATAATTC
TTGTTCATTCTTTTCTTGCTGGTTTTGCGATTCTTCAATTAAGGAGTGTATTAAGCTTGTGTAATTGTTA
ATTTCTCTGTCCCACTCCATCCAGGTCGTGTGATTCCAAATCTGTTCCAGAGATTTATTACTCCAACTAG
CATTCCAAGGCACAGCAGTGGTGCAAATGAGTTTTCCAGAGCAACCCCAAATCCCCAGGAGCTGTTGATC
CTTTAGGTATCTTTCCACAGCCAGGATTCTTGCCTGGAGCTGCTTGATGCCCCAGACTGTGAGTTGCAAC
AGATGCTGTTGCGCCTCAATAGCCCTCAGCAAATTGTTCTGCTGCTGCACTATACCAGACAATAATTGTC
TGGCCTGTACCGTCAGCGTCATTGACGCTGCGCCCATAGTGCTTCCTGCTGCTCCCAAGAACCCAAGGAA
CAAAGCTCCTATTCCCACTGCTCTTTTTTCTCTCTGCACCACTCTTCTCTTTGCCTTGGTGGGTGCTACT
CCTAATGGTTCAATTTTTACTACTTTATATTTATATAATTCACTTCTCCAATTGTCCCTCATATCTCCTC
CTCCAGGTCTGAAGATCAGCGGCCGCTTGCTGTGCGGTGGTCTTACTTTTGTTTTGCTCTTCCTCTATCT
TGTCTAAAGCTTCCTTGGTGTCTTTTATCTCTATCCTTTGATGCACACAATAGAGGGTTGCTACTGTATT
ATATAATGATCTAAGTTCTTCTGATCCTGTCTGAAGGGATGGTTGTAGCTGTCCCAGTATTTGTCTACAG
CCTTCTGATGTTTCTAACAGGCCAGGATTAACTGCGAATCGTTCTAGCTCCCTGCTTGCCCATACTATAT
GTTTTAATTTATATTTTTTCTTTCCCCCTGGCCTTAACCGAATTTTTTCCCATCGCGATCTAATTCTCCC
CCGCTTAATACTGACGCTCTCGCACCCATCTCTCTCCTTCTAGCCTCCGCTAGTCAAAATTTTTGGCGTA
CTCACCAGTCGCCGCCCCTCGCCTCTTGCCGTGCGCGCTTCAGCAAGCCGAGTCCTGCGTCGAGAGAGCT
CCTCTGGTTTCCCTTTCGCTTTCAAGTCCCTGTTCGGGCGCCACTGCTAGAGATTTTCCACACTGACTAA
AAGGGTCTGAGGGATCTCTAGTTACCAGAGTCACACAACAGACGGGCACACACTACTTGAAGCACTCAAG
GCAAGCTTTATTGAGGCTTAAGCAGTGGGTTCCCTAGTTAGCCAGAGAGCTCCCAGGCTCAGATCTGGTC
TAACCAGAGAGACCCAGTACAGGCAAAAAGCAGCTGCTTATATGCAGGATCTGAGGGCTCGCCACTCCCC
AGTCCCGCCCAGGCCACGCCTCCCTGGAAAGTCCCCAGCGGAAAGTCCCTTGTAGCAAGCTCGATATCAG
CAGTTCTTGAAGTACTCCGGATGCAGCTCTCGGGCCACGTGATGAAATGCTAGGCGGCTGTCAAACCTCC
ACTCTAACACTTCTCTCTCCGGGTCATCCATCCCATGCAGGCTCACAGGGTGTAACAAGCTGGTGTTCTC
TCCTTTATTGGCCTCTTCTACCTTATCTGGCTCAACTGGTACTAGCTTGTAGCACCATCCAAAGGTCAGT
GGATATCTGACCCCTGGCCCTGGTGTGTAGTTCTGCTAATCAGGGAAGTAGCCTTGTGTGTGGTAGATCC
ACAGATCAAGGATATCTTGTCTTCTTTGGGAGTGAATTAGCCCTTCCAACTACTAAGTTTGTAGTACATA
TTTAACAAATACAATTTCTTTAAAATGAAAATAATTCAGAGGAATCACAGGTTTAGAGTAAATGAAACCA
CAGGTAATTGGCAGTGGTAATAGGGTATGGGGTGGGAAGTTTGGGATGATTTTGGTTAGCTTGAGTTATC
CAGTTGATCCAGACATGATAAGATACATTGATGAGTTTGGACAAACCACAACTAGAATGCAGTGAAAAAA
ATGCTTTATTTGTGAAATTTGTGATGCTATTGCTTTATTTGTAACCATTATAAGCTGCAATAAACAAGTT
AACAACAACAATTGCATTCATTTTATGTTTCAGGTTCAGGGGGAGGTGTGGGAGGTTTTTTAAAGCAAGT
AAAACCTCTACAAATGTGGTATGGCTGATTATGATCTCTAGTCAAGGCACTATACATCAAATATTCCTTA
TTAACCCCTTTACAAATTAAAAAGCTAAAGGTACACAATTTTTGAGCATAGTTATTAATAGCAGACACTC
TATGCCTGTGTGGAGTAAGAAAAAACAGTATGTTATGATTATAACTGTTATGCCTACTTATAAAGGTTAC
AGAATATTTTTCCATAATTTTCTTGTATAGCAGTGCAGCTTTTTCCTTTGTGGTGTAAATAGCAAAGCAA
GCAAGAGTTCTATTACTAAACACAGCATGACTCAAAAAACTTAGCAATTCTGAAGGAAAGTCCTTGGGGT
CTTCTACCTTTCTCTTCTTTTTTGGAGGAGTAGAATGTTGAGAGTCAGCAGTAGCCTCATCATCACTAGA
TGGCATTTCTTCTGAGCAAAACAGGTTTTCCTCATTAAAGGCATTCCACCACTGCTCCCATTCATCAGTT
CCATAGGTTGGAATCTAAAATACACAAACAATTAGAATCAGTAGTTTAACACATTATACACTTAAAAATT
TTATATTTACCTTAGAGCTTTAAATCTCTGTAGGTAGTTTGTCCAATTATGTCACACCACAGAAGTAAGG
TTCCTTCACAAAGATCCGGGGCCCACTCATAAATCCAGTTGCCGCCACGGTAGCCAATCACCGTATCGTA
TAAATCATCGTCGGTACGTTCGGCATCGCTCATCACAATACGTGCCTGGACGTCGAGGATTTCGCGTGGG
TCAATGCCGCGCCAGATCCACATCAGACGGTTAATCATGCGATACCAGTGAGGGATGGTTTTACCATCAA
GGGCCGACTGCACAGGCGGTTGTGCGCCGTGATTAAAGCGGCGGACTAGCGTCGAGGTTTCAGGATGTTT
AAAGCGGGGTTTGAACAGGGTTTCGCTCAGGTTTGCCTGTGTCATGGATGCAGCCTCCAGAATACTTACT
GGAAACTATTGTAACCCGCCTGAAGTTAAAAAGAACAACGCCCGGCAGTGCCAGGCGTTGAAAAGATTAG
CGACCGGAGATTGGCGGGACGAATACGACGCCCATATCCCACGGCTGTTCAATCCAGGTATCTTGCGGGA
TATCAACAACATAGTCATCAACCAGCGGACGACCAGCCGGTTTTGCGAAGATGGTGACAAAGTGCGCTTT
TGGATACATTTCACGAATCGCAACCGCAGTACCACCGGTATCCACCAGGTCATCAATAACGATGAAGCCT
TCGCCATCGCCTTCTGCGCGTTTCAGCACTTTAAGCTCGCGCTGGTTGTCGTGATCGTAGCTGGAAATAC
AAACGGTATCGACATGACGAATACCCAGTTCACGCGCCAGTAACGCACCCGGTACAGACCGCCACGGCTT
ACGGCAATAATGCCTTTCCATTGTTCAGAAGGCATCAGTCGGCTTGCGAGTTTACGTGCATGGATCTGCA
ACATGTCCCAGGTGACGATGTATTTTTCGCTCATGTGAAGTGTCCCAGCCTGTTTATCTACGGCTTAAAA
AGTGTTCGAGGGGAAAATAGGTTGCGCGAGATTATAGAGATCTGGCGCACTAAAAACCAGTATTTCACAT
GAGTCCGCGTCTTTTTACGCACTGCCTCTCCCTGACGCGGGATAAAGTGGTATTCTCAAACATATCTCGC
AAGCCTGTCTTGTGTCCAAGCTTTTTGCAAAAGCCTAGGCCTCCAAAAAAGCCTCCTCACTACTTCTGGA
ATAGCTCAGAGGCCGAGGCGGCCTCGGCCTCTGCATAAATAAAAAAAATTAGTCAGCCATGGGGCGGAGA
ATGGGCGGAACTGGGCGGAGTTAGGGGCGGGATGGGCGGAGTTAGGGGCGGGACTATGGTTGCTGACTAA
TTGAGATGCATGCTTTGCATACTTCTGCCTGCTGGGGAGCCTGGGGACTTTCCACACCTGGTTGCTGACT
AATTGAGATGCATGCTTTGCATACTTCTGCCTGCTGGGGAGCCTGGGGACTTTCCACACCCTAACTGACA
CACATTCCACAGCTGCATTAATGAATCGGCCAACGCGCGGGGAGAGGCGGTTTGCGTATTGGGCGCTCTT
CCGCTTCCTCGCTCACTGACTCGCTGCGCTCGGTCGTTCGGCTGCGGCGAGCGGTATCAGCTCACTCAAA
GGCGGTAATACGGTTATCCACAGAATCAGGGGATAACGCAGGAAAGAACATGTGAGCAAAAGGCCAGCAA
AAGGCCAGGAACCGTAAAAAGGCCGCGTTGCTGGCGTTTTTCCATAGGCTCCGCCCCCCTGACGAGCATC
ACAAAAATCGACGCTCAAGTCAGAGGTGGCGAAACCCGACAGGACTATAAAGATACCAGGCGTTTCCCCC
TGGAAGCTCCCTCGTGCGCTCTCCTGTTCCGACCCTGCCGCTTACCGGATACCTGTCCGCCTTTCTCCCT
TCGGGAAGCGTGGCGCTTTCTCATAGCTCACGCTGTAGGTATCTCAGTTCGGTGTAGGTCGTTCGCTCCA
AGCTGGGCTGTGTGCACGAACCCCCCGTTCAGCCCGACCGCTGCGCCTTATCCGGTAACTATCGTCTTGA
GTCCAACCCGGTAAGACACGACTTATCGCCACTGGCAGCAGCCACTGGTAACAGGATTAGCAGAGCGAGG
TATGTAGGCGGTGCTACAGAGTTCTTGAAGTGGTGGCCTAACTACGGCTACACTAGAAGAACAGTATTTG
GTATCTGCGCTCTGCTGAAGCCAGTTACCTTCGGAAAAAGAGTTGGTAGCTCTTGATCCGGCAAACAAAC
CACCGCTGGTAGCGGTGGTTTTTTTGTTTGCAAGCAGCAGATTACGCGCAGAAAAAAAGGATCTCAAGAA
GATCCTTTGATCTTTTCTACGGGGTCTGACGCTCAGTGGAACGAAAACTCACGTTAAGGGATTTTGGTCA
TGAGATTATCAAAAAGGATCTTCACCTAGATCCTTTTAAATTAAAAATGAAGTTTTAAATCAATCTAAAG
TATATATGAGTAAACTTGGTCTGACAGTTACCAATGCTTAATCAGTGAGGCACCTATCTCAGCGATCTGT
CTATTTCGTTCATCCATAGTTGCCTGACTCCCCGTCGTGTAGATAACTACGATACGGGAGGGCTTACCAT
CTGGCCCCAGTGCTGCAATGATACCGCGAGACCCACGCTCACCGGCTCCAGATTTATCAGCAATAAACCA
GCCAGCCGGAAGGGCCGAGCGCAGAAGTGGTCCTGCAACTTTATCCGCCTCCATCCAGTCTATTAATTGT
TGCCGGGAAGCTAGAGTAAGTAGTTCGCCAGTTAATAGTTTGCGCAACGTTGTTGCCATTGCTACAGGCA
TCGTGGTGTCACGCTCGTCGTTTGGTATGGCTTCATTCAGCTCCGGTTCCCAACGATCAAGGCGAGTTAC
ATGATCCCCCATGTTGTGCAAAAAAGCGGTTAGCTCCTTCGGTCCTCCGATCGTTGTCAGAAGTAAGTTG
GCCGCAGTGTTATCACTCATGGTTATGGCAGCACTGCATAATTCTCTTACTGTCATGCCATCCGTAAGAT
GCTTTTCTGTGACTGGTGAGTACTCAACCAAGTCATTCTGAGAATAGTGTATGCGGCGACCGAGTTGCTC
TTGCCCGGCGTCAATACGGGATAATACCGCGCCACATAGCAGAACTTTAAAAGTGCTCATCATTGGAAAA
CGTTCTTCGGGGCGAAAACTCTCAAGGATCTTACCGCTGTTGAGATCCAGTTCGATGTAACCCACTCGTG
CACCCAACTGATCTTCAGCATCTTTTACTTTCACCAGCGTTTCTGGGTGAGCAAAAACAGGAAGGCAAAA
TGCCGCAAAAAAGGGAATAAGGGCGACACGGAAATGTTGAATACTCATACTCTTCCTTTTTCAATATTAT
TGAAGCATTTATCAGGGTTATTGTCTCATGAGCGGATACATATTTGAATGTATTTAGAAAAATAAACAAA
TAGGGGTTCCGCGCACATTTCCCCGAAAAGTGCCACCTGACGTCTAAGAAACCATTATTATCATGACATT
AACCTATAAAAATAGGCGTATCACGAGGCCCTTTCGTCTCGCGCGTTTCGGTGATGACGGTGAAAACCTC
TGACACATGCAGCTCCCGGAGACGGTCACAGCTTGTCTGTAAGCGGATGCCGGGAGCAGACAAGCCCGTC
AGGGCGCGTCAGCGGGTGTTGGCGGGTGTCGGGGCTGGCTTAACTATGCGGCATCAGAGCAGATTGTACT
GAGAGTGCACCATTCGACGCTCTCCCTTATGCGACTCCTGCATTAGGAAGCAGCCCAGTAGTAGGTTGAG
GCCGTTGAGCACCGCCGCCGCAAGGAATGGTGCATGCAAGGAGATGGCGCCCAACAGTCCCCCGGCCACG
GGGCCTGCCACCATACCCACGCCGAAACAAGCGCTCATGAGCCCGAAGTGGCGAGCCCGATCTTCCCCAT
CGGTGATGTCGGCGATATAGGCGCCAGCAACCGCACCTGTGGCGCCGGTGATGCCGGCCACGATGCGTCC
GGCGTAGAGGATCTGGCTAGATTACTTATAATACCTAATAGATTGTAAATGCTAAATAAAGTTGTTATAC
TGTGCTGTTTTTCTGATTTGTATTTTTTTATTGTTGTATTGCTATTTTTAATTTTTTCCCAATATTTTTG
ATCCACAGTTGGTTGGATTTTTGTTGTGGAACCTGCAGATGAGGAAGGCTGACTTTATATGATAATATCA
AACTGGAAAAATTGATGTTAGAATAAAGATGTGTTTCTGAGATTAAATTAGATTTTAATAAAAATTACCC
CAGTCTCAGGTTTTCTATCTGCAATGTGAAATGATCTCAGAGAAGAATAAATTTTAACCATTTACATTAT
TAAATTGAAATCACTAAAAGTAAAACAAAGGTGTGAGACTATATAATAGATTGTTTTCCTTATTTCAGAG
TCTTTGGAACAAATTCTTCCAAGATAAAGAACTTCGATCAATGATTGAACAAGATGTCAAAAGAACGTAT
GTAGAACTATTTACATGTTACTTTCAATAATTCAAATTGTTGTTATCTCTTTCTAATTTTAACAAAACAC
AAAATCTGCAGTCAACTTAATTGAATGCAGTATTCTACTTGTGTTAATAACAAACTTGTTTTGACAAATT
GTGATAATAAGGATTGTTTTCTACTCTAATGATACACATTTCTATGTTCCCTTTTTAAAAGTAAATTACA
TTTATAATATTGATAATCTTCAATAATATTTAATTAGTTTTATCAAGTTCCAACAATTATTTGAAGTCAT
ATTTAAGGTTATATTGTATAGTCTTGTTGCCAGAAAAATTTATCCCTTGCTTTATGCATTTGAATCCCTT
TCTAACCAAGTTACTTGTTAAAACTTGTTAAATGACAACTGTTATTCTTATCCTCACTTCTCTTCTTCTT
GAAGCTATTCAGGTTTGCAAACAATTTCTTCTCTCAATCTACTCAGTATTTACTATATAAAAGGGTAATT
TGTTACTTAGCATAATGTCCATAACTTTGATATATTCGACTGAGTCATAGGGTGAGGAGTAAATGGAATT
TGTGTCAGAAGATCATAGAGTCGTAACTAACGGATGCTGTAATTGTGGGAAAATTACTTCAACATCTTTC
CCTCTCAGTTTCCTCTTGTGTTAAATGGGGATAATAGTAATCATCTCTTATGATATTTGAGGATTAATTA
ATATCTGTCAGAATAGTAAATTAGATAAGTTTATACTTTAAACTATAAATCATTATATAAATGTTAGTAA
ACTTAATGTAATCCTTAGGATCTGGGATTAGCCAGGTATGTGCAGAATCGTGAGTATCTCTGGTGGCTTC
TTCCAAGTACTTCTGCAGCTTTGCCTGTGTGCTCCACTCCTAGTTCAATTCCTGCTAAATCTATTATAAT
GTCAAGGCCTCTCACTCTCTGATATTCATTTCTTTGCAAGTTATAAATACTGAATAATAAGATGACATGA
ACTACTACTGCTAGAGATTTTCCACACTGACTAAAAGGGTCTGAGGGATCTCTAGTTACCAGAGTCACAC
AACAGACGGGCACACACTACTTGAAGCACTCAAGGCAAGCTTTATTGAGGCTTAAGCAGTGGGTTCCCTA
GTTAGCCAGAGAGCTCCCAGGCTCAGATCTGGTCTAACCAGAGAGACCCAGTACAAGCAAAAAGCAGCTG
CTTATATGCAGCATCTCTCGACGATTTTGTCTTCGTTGGGAGTGAATTAGCCCTTCCAGTCCCCCCTTTT
CTTTTAAAAAGTGGCTAAGATCTACAGCTGCCTTGTAAGTCATTGGTCTTAAAGGTACCTGAGGTGTGAC
TGGAAAACCCACCTCCTCCTCCTCTTGTGCTTCTAGCCAGGCACAATCAGCATTGGTAGCTGCTGTATTG
CTACTTGTGATTGCTCCATGTTTTTCTAGGTCTCGAGCGGCCGCTGGATCCGGGCCCATCGATGCTAGCT
CTAGATTATAGCACCTTGCAGCAGTTGATGCAGCCGTTCTGGGAGCCGTAGCGCTTCTGCAGCGCGGCGC
GCGTGGCCGTCTCGAAGACCTCGCGCACGCCTTCCTTGGTCTTGGCAGAGCACTCGAGGTAGTCGTAGGC
TTGGATGCGCACGGCCATGGCGCGGCCGTCATCCGTGCGCACGGGTTCCTGCTTCATGCGGGCCAGCTCT
GTGCGGACATGCTCGTCGCTGCGCAGGTCTTTTTTGTTGGCCACCAGGATGATGGGCACATTGGGACAGA
AGTGCTTCACCTCGGGGACCCACTTCTCGGGGATGTTCTCCAGCGAGTCCGGGCTGTCCACCGAGAAGCA
CATGAGAATGACGTCGGTGTCCGGGTAGGAGAGCGGCCGCAGGCGGTCGTAGTCCTCCTGGCCCGCCGTG
TCCCACAGCGCCAGCTCCACCTGCTTGCCGTCCACCTCAATGTCGGCCACATAGTTCTCGAAGACGGTGG
GCACGTACACCTCGGGGAACTCGTCCTTACTGAACACGATCAGCAGGCACGTCTTGCCACACGCGCCGTC
GCCCACCACCACCAGCTTCTTGCGGATGGCCGCTCCGGAGGACCCACCACCTCCAGAGCCACCGCCACCA
TCGATGTTCAGGTCCTTGCTCAGGATGGTCTGGGTGGACAGGTAGTGGTCGTCGGGCAGGTCGCCCATGG
TGCCGCGGTCCAGGCGATCTGACGGTTCACTAAACGAGCTCTGCTTATATAGGCCTCCCACCGTACA
Features (pLannotate 1.2.2; 37 found; start..end, strand, type, name):
    284..318     +  promoter       minimal CMV promoter (fragment): human cytomegalovirus (CMV) immediate early promoter
    350..378     +  misc_feature   MCS (fragment): pUC18/19 multiple cloning site
    403..437     +  promoter       minimal CMV promoter (fragment): human cytomegalovirus (CMV) immediate early promoter
    493..741     +  CDS            Rtkn (fragment): RTKN_RAT - Experimental evidence at protein level: Swiss-Prot protein existence level 1. Mediates Rho signaling to activate NF-kappa-B and may confer increased resistance to apoptosis to cells in gastric tumorigenesis. May play a novel role in the organization of septin structures (By similarity). From Rattus norvegicus (Rat).
    784..837     +  CDS            CyPet (fragment): cyan fluorescent protein optimized for FRET with YPet (Nguyen and Daugherty, 2005) mammalian codon-optimized
    857..940     +  CDS            large T antigen (fragment): large T antigen from SV40 (simian virus 40)
    963..1044    +  polyA_signal   SV40 poly(A) signal: SV40 polyadenylation signal
   1098..1215    -  misc_feature   cPPT/CTS: central polypurine tract and central termination sequence of HIV-1
   1260..1360    -  CDS            Rev (fragment): human immunodeficiency virus 1 (HIV-1) Rev protein; rev; enhances nuclear export of unspliced and incompletely spliced viral mRNAs
   1737..1970    -  misc_feature   RRE: The Rev response element (RRE) of HIV-1 allows for Rev-dependent mRNA export from the nucleus to the cytoplasm.
   2116..2479    -  CDS            HIV-1 gag (fragment): gag protein from human immunodeficiency virus 1; gag
   2463..2588    -  misc_feature   HIV-1 Ψ: packaging signal of human immunodeficiency virus type 1
   2635..2892    -  LTR            5' LTR (truncated): truncated 5' long terminal repeat (LTR) from HIV-1
   2940..3269    -  CDS            nef (fragment): NEF_HV1BR - Experimental evidence at protein level: Swiss-Prot protein existence level 1. Extracellular Nef protein targets CD4(+) T-lymphocytes for apoptosis by interacting with CXCR4 surface receptors (PubMed:14990729). From Human immunodeficiency virus type 1 group M subtype B (isolate BRU/LAI) (HIV-1).
   3436..3570    -  polyA_signal   SV40 poly(A) signal: SV40 polyadenylation signal
   3593..3676    -  CDS            large T antigen (fragment): large T antigen from SV40 (simian virus 40)
   3995..4015    -  CDS            SV40 NLS: nuclear localization signal of SV40 (simian virus 40) large T antigen
   4145..4210    -  intron         small t intron: SV40 (simian virus 40) small t antigen intron
   4212..4286    -  CDS            small t antigen (fragment): SV40 (simian virus 40) small t antigen
   4290..4595    -  CDS            frsA (fragment): FRSA_ECOLI - Also known as yafA. Experimental evidence at protein level: Swiss-Prot protein existence level 1. Catalyzes the hydrolysis of esters (PubMed:15808744). Displays esterase activity toward pNP-butyrate (PubMed:15808744). May stimulate mixed-acid fermentation by acting as a fermentation/respiration switch that down-regulates respiration and up- regulates fermentation rates (PubMed:15169777). From Escherichia coli (strain K12).
   4690..5025    -  CDS            gpt (fragment): XGPT_ECOLI - Also known as gpp, gxu. Experimental evidence at protein level: Swiss-Prot protein existence level 1. Purine salvage pathway enzyme that catalyzes the transfer of the ribosyl-5-phosphate group from 5-phospho-alpha-D-ribose 1- diphosphate (PRPP) to the N9 position of the 6-oxopurines guanine and xanthine to form the corresponding ribonucleotides GMP (guanosine 5'- monophosphate) and XMP (xanthosine 5'-monophosphate), with the release of PPi. To a lesser extent, also acts on hypoxanthine (PubMed:9100006, PubMed:3886014). Does not ribophosphorylate adenine (PubMed:3886014). From Esch
   5025..5144    -  CDS            gpt (fragment): XGPT_ECOLI - Also known as gpp, gxu. Experimental evidence at protein level: Swiss-Prot protein existence level 1. Purine salvage pathway enzyme that catalyzes the transfer of the ribosyl-5-phosphate group from 5-phospho-alpha-D-ribose 1- diphosphate (PRPP) to the N9 position of the 6-oxopurines guanine and xanthine to form the corresponding ribonucleotides GMP (guanosine 5'- monophosphate) and XMP (xanthosine 5'-monophosphate), with the release of PPi. To a lesser extent, also acts on hypoxanthine (PubMed:9100006, PubMed:3886014). Does not ribophosphorylate adenine (PubMed:3886014). From Esch
   5344..5673    -  promoter       SV40 promoter: SV40 enhancer and early promoter
   5680..5736    -  CDS            lacI (fragment): lac repressor; lacI; The lac repressor binds to the lac operator to inhibit transcription in E. coli. This inhibition can be relieved by adding lactose or isopropyl-β-D-thiogalactopyranoside (IPTG).
   5919..6507    -  rep_origin     ori: high-copy-number ColE1/pMB1/pBR322/pUC origin of replication
   6678..7538    -  CDS            AmpR: β-lactamase; bla; confers resistance to ampicillin, carbenicillin, and related antibiotics
   7539..7643    -  promoter       AmpR promoter: bla
   7738..7773    +  CDS            rop (fragment): Rop protein, which maintains plasmids at low copy number; rop
   7875..7923    +  misc_feature   bom (fragment): basis of mobility region from pBR322
   7924..8203    -  CDS            TcR (fragment): tetracycline efflux protein; tet; confers resistance to tetracycline
   8609..8707    +  CDS            TBC1D5 (fragment): TBCD5_HUMAN - Also known as KIAA0210. Experimental evidence at protein level: Swiss-Prot protein existence level 1. May act as a GTPase-activating protein (GAP) for Rab family protein(s). May act as a GAP for RAB7A. Can displace RAB7A and retromer CSC subcomplex from the endosomal membrane to the cytosol; at least retromer displacement seems to require its catalytic activity (PubMed:19531583, PubMed:20923837). Required for retrograde transport of cargo proteins from endosomes to the trans-Golgi network (TGN); the function seems to require its catalytic activity. Involved in regulation of autop
   9669..9849    -  LTR            5' LTR (truncated): truncated 5' long terminal repeat (LTR) from HIV-1
   9897..9928    -  LTR            3' LTR (ΔU3) (fragment): self-inactivating 3' long terminal repeat (LTR) from HIV-1
   9930..10130   -  CDS            nef (fragment): NEF_HV1Z2 - Experimental evidence at protein level: Swiss-Prot protein existence level 1. Extracellular Nef protein targets CD4(+) T-lymphocytes for apoptosis by interacting with CXCR4 surface receptors. From Human immunodeficiency virus type 1 group M subtype D (isolate Z2/CDC-Z34) (HIV-1).
  10159..10728   -  CDS            RHOB: RHOB_HUMAN - Also known as ARH6, ARHB. Experimental evidence at protein level: Swiss-Prot protein existence level 1. Mediates apoptosis in neoplastically transformed cells after DNA damage. Not essential for development but affects cell adhesion and growth factor signaling in transformed cells. Plays a negative role in tumorigenesis as deletion causes tumor formation. Involved in intracellular protein trafficking of a number of proteins. Targets PKN1 to endosomes and is involved in trafficking of the EGF receptor from late endosomes to lysosomes. Also required for stability and nuclear traffic
  10786..10839   -  CDS            Superfolder GFP (fragment): Superfolder GFP is a basic (constitutively fluorescent) green fluorescent protein published in 2005, derived from Aequorea victoria. It is reported to be a very rapidly-maturing weak dimer.
  10863..260     -  promoter       tight TRE promoter (across the origin): Tet-responsive promoter PTight, consisting of seven tet operator sequences followed by the minimal CMV promoter
