[The description below was written by a language model from this plasmid's Addgene catalogue record and pLannotate feature annotations shown in this document.]
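Description:
pTRIP TRE-BI GFP10-RHOB/RBD-GFP11 is an HIV-1-derived lentiviral transfer plasmid built on the pTRIP TRE backbone. It is designed for tetracycline-regulated coexpression of the two sensor halves of a tripartite split-GFP reporter of RHOB activation. In bacteria it is maintained through a high-copy ColE1/pUC-type origin and selected with ampicillin (AmpR). The backbone also carries pBR322 remnants and an SV40 promoter–gpt cassette with the SV40 small t intron and poly(A) signal. This cassette lies outside the LTR-flanked region, so it would not be packaged. The viral portion comprises a 5' LTR, the Ψ packaging signal with a gag fragment, the RRE for Rev-dependent RNA export, the cPPT/CTS, and a ΔU3 self-inactivating 3' LTR.

Between the cPPT and the 3' LTR sits a bidirectional Tet-responsive element, in which tet operator repeats are flanked by divergent minimal CMV promoters. One arm drives human RHOB fused at its N-terminus to the GFP10 β-strand. The other arm drives the Rho-binding domain of rhotekin, listed as mouse in the catalogue but matched to the rat protein by the annotation tool. This domain carries a C-terminal GFP11 (M4) strand and is followed by an SV40 poly(A) signal. The short GFP tags appear in the feature table as "Superfolder GFP" and "CyPet" fragments.

Because the RBD binds the GTP-loaded form of Rho, activation of RHOB brings GFP10 and GFP11 together. A separately supplied GFP1-9 detector can then complement them into a fluorescent protein. Neither the detector nor a Tet transactivator is annotated in this plasmid, so both must come from elsewhere. The associated work uses such constructs in high-content cell-based screens for modulators of small GTPase activation. The repository's sequenced record is about 120 nt longer than the depositor's 10,798 bp sequence and shows an extra minimal CMV fragment and a multiple cloning site fragment near the promoter.
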