Addgene plasmid #182231: pTRIP TRE-BI GFP10-RHOB/RBD-GFP11
Purpose: Inducible coexpression of GFP10-RHOB and RBD-GFP11 domain
Depositing lab: Stéphanie Cabantous. Depositing organization: INSERM U1037, Centre de Cancerologie de Toulouse. Publication: High-content tripartite split-GFP cell-based assays to screen for modulators of small GTPase activation. Koraichi F, Gence R, Bouchenot C, Grosjean S, Lajoie-Mazenc I, Favre G, Cabantous S. J Cell Sci. 2018 Jan 8;131(1). pii: jcs.210419. doi: 10.1242/jcs.210419. PubMed 29192060.
Backbone
  Vector backbone: pTRIP TRE
  Backbone size w/o insert (bp): 10000
  Total vector size (bp): 10798
  Vector type: Lentiviral
Growth in bacteria
  Bacterial resistance: Ampicillin, 100 μg/mL
  Growth temperature: 37°C
  Growth strain: NEB Stable
  Copy number: High Copy
Gene/Insert 1
  Gene/Insert name: ras homolog family member B
  Species: H. sapiens (human)
  GenBank ID: NM_004040.4
  Entrez Gene: RHOB (a.k.a. ARH6, ARHB, MST081, MSTP081, RHOH6)
  Promoter: TRE bidirectional
  Tag / fusion protein: GFP10 (split-GFP tripartite) (N terminal on insert)
  Cloning method: Restriction Enzyme; 5′ cloning site SacII (not destroyed); 3′ cloning site NheI (not destroyed)
  Sequencing primers: 5′ ATTTCGAGCTCGGTACCG; 3′ gtggctaagatctacagctg
Gene/Insert 2
  Gene/Insert name: rhotekin RHO binding domain (RBD)
  Species: M. musculus (mouse)
  Insert size (bp): 252
  GenBank ID: NM_001136227.1
  Promoter: TRE bidirectional
  Tag / fusion protein: GFP11 (M4) (C terminal on insert)
  Cloning method: Restriction Enzyme; 5′ cloning site NdeI (not destroyed); 3′ cloning site XbaI (not destroyed)
  Sequencing primers: 5′ CTGGAGAATTCACCGGTCATATG; 3′ ggacagcagagatccactt
Terms and licenses: Academic/Nonprofit Terms; Industry Terms: Not Available to Industry
How to cite: pTRIP TRE-BI GFP10-RHOB/RBD-GFP11 was a gift from Stéphanie Cabantous (Addgene plasmid # 182231 ; http://n2t.net/addgene:182231 ; RRID:Addgene_182231)
